>Addgene plasmid #43997 | pCoofy25 | depositor full sequence | sequence record 59499 | pCoofy25 sequence 6637 bps
TGGCGAATGGG
[124 nt withheld, positions 12-135]
C
[91 nt withheld, positions 137-227]
A
[49 nt withheld, positions 229-277]
CCTTTGACGTTGGAGTCCACGTTCTTT
[37 nt withheld, positions 305-341]
ACCCTATCTCGGTCTATTCTTTTGATTTATAAGGGATTTTGCCGATTTCGGCCTATTGGTTAAAAAATGA
GCTGATTTAACAAAAATTTAACGCGAATTTTAACAAAATATTAACGTTTACAATTTCAGGTGGCACTTTT
CGGGGAAATGTGCGCGGAACCCCTATTTGTTTATTTTTCTAAATACATTCAAATATGTATCCGCTCATGA
ATTAATTCTTAGAAAAACTCATCGAGCATCAAATGAAACTGCAATTTATTCATATCAGGATTATCAATAC
CATATTTTTGAAAAAGCCGTTTCTGTAATGAAGGAGAAAACTCACCGAGGCAGTTCCATAGGATGGCAAG
ATCCTGGTATCGGTCTGCGATTCCGACTCGTCCAACATCAATACAACCTATTAATTTCCCCTCGTCAAAA
ATAAGGTTATCAAGTGAGAAATCACCATGAGTGACGACTGAATCCGGTGAGAATGGCAAAAGTTTATGCA
TTTCTTTCCAGACTTGTTCAACAGGCCAGCCATTACGCTCGTCATCAAAATCACTCGCATCAACCAAACC
GTTATTCATTCGTGATTGCGCCTGAGCGAGACGAAATACGCGATCGCTGTTAAAAGGACAATTACAAACA
GGAATCGAATGCAACCGGCGCAGGAACACTGCCAGCGCATCAACAATATTTTCACCTGAATCAGGATATT
CTTCTAATACCTGGAATGCTGTTTTCCCGGGGATCGCAGTGGTGAGTAACCATGCATCATCAGGAGTACG
GATAAAATGCTTGATGGTCGGAAGAGGCATAAATTCCGTCAGCCAGTTTAGTCTGACCATCTCATCTGTA
ACATCATTGGCAACGCTACCTTTGCCATGTTTCAGAAACAACTCTGGCGCATCGGGCTTCCCATACAATC
GATAGATTGTCGCACCTGATTGCCCGACATTATCGCGAGCCCATTTATACCCATATAAATCAGCATCCAT
GTTGGAATTTAATCGCGGCCTAGAGCAAGACGTTTCCCGTTGAATATGGCTCATAACACCCCTTGTATTA
CTGTTTATGTAAGCAGACAGTTTTATTGTTCATGACCAAAATCCCTTAACGTGAGTTTTCGTTCCACTGA
GCGTCAGACCCCGTAGAAAAGATCAAAGGATCTTCTTGAGATCCTTTTTTTCTGCGCGTAATCTGCTGCT
TGCAAACAAAAAAACCACCGCTACCAGCGGTGGTTTGTTTGCCGGATCAAGAGCTACCAACTCTTTTTCC
GAAGGTAACTGGCTTCAGCAGAGCGCAGATACCAAATACTGTCCTTCTAGTGTAGCCGTAGTTAGGCCAC
CACTTCAAGAACTCTGTAGCACCGCCTACATACCTCGCTCTGCTAATCCTGTTACCAGTGGCTGCTGCCA
GTGGCGATAAGTCGTGTCTTACCGGGTTGGACTCAAGACGATAGTTACCGGATAAGGCGCAGCGGTCGGG
CTGAACGGGGGGTTCGTGCACACAGCCCAGCTTGGAGCGAACGACCTACACCGAACTGAGATACCTACAG
CGTGAGCTATGAGAAAGCGCCACGCTTCCCGAAGGGAGAAAGGCGGACAGGTATCCGGTAAGCGGCAGGG
TCGGAACAGGAGAGCGCACGAGGGAGCTTCCAGGGGGAAACGCCTGGTATCTTTATAGTCCTGTCGGGTT
TCGCCACCTCTGACTTGAGCGTCGATTTTTGTGATGCTCGTCAGGGGGGCGGAGCCTATGGAAAAACGCC
AGCAACGCGGCCTTTTTACGGTTCCTGGCCTTTTGCTGGCCTTTTGCTCACATGTTCTTTCCTGCGTTAT
CCCCTGATTCTGTGGATAACCGTATTACCGCCTTTGAGTGAGCTGATACCGCTCGCCGCAGCCGAACGAC
CGAGCGCAGCGAGTCAGTGAGCGAGGAAGCGGAAGAGCGCCTGATGCGGTATTTTCTCCTTACGCATCTG
TGCGGTATTTCACACCGCATATATGGTGCACTCTCAGTACAATCTGCTCTGATGCCGCATAGTTAAGCCA
GTATACACTCCGCTATCGCTACGTGACTGGGTCATGGCTGCGCCCCGACACCCGCCAACACCCGCTGACG
CGCCCTGACGGGCTTGTCTGCTCCCGGCATCCGCTTACAGACAAGCTGTGACCGTCTCCGGGAGCTGCAT
GTGTCAGAGGTTTTCACCGTCATCACCGAAACGCGCGAGGCAGCTGCGGTAAAGCTCATCAGCGTGGTCG
TGAAGCGATTCACAGATGTCTGCCTGTTCATCCGCGTCCAGCTCGTTGAGTTTCTCCAGAAGCGTTAATG
TCTGGCTTCTGATAAAGCGGGCCATGTTAAGGGCGGTTTTTTCCTGTTTGGTCACTGATGCCTCCGTGTA
AGGGGGATTTCTGTTCATGGGGGTAATGATACCGATGAAACGAGAGAGGATGCTCACGATACGGGTTACT
GATGATGAACATGCCCGGTTACTGGAACGTTGTGAGGGTAAACAACTGGCGGTATGGATGCGGCGGGACC
AGAGAAAAATCACTCAGGGTCAATGCCAGCGCTTCGTTAATACAGATGTAGGTGTTCCACAGGGTAGCCA
GCAGCATCCTGCGATGCAGATCCGGAACATAATGGTGCAGGGCGCTGACTTCCGCGTTTCCAGACTTTAC
GAAACACGGAAACCGAAGACCATTCATGTTGTTGCTCAGGTCGCAGACGTTTTGCAGCAGCAGTCGCTTC
ACGTTCGCTCGCGTATCGGTGATTCATTCTGCTAACCAGTAAGGCAACCCCGCCAGCCTAGCCGGGTCCT
CAACGACAGGAGCACGATCATGCGCACCCGTGGGGCCGCCATGCCGGCGATAATGGCCTGCTTCTCGCCG
AAACGTTTGGTGGCGGGACCAGTGACGAAGGCTTGAGCGAGGGCGTGCAAGATTCCGAATACCGCAAGCG
ACAGGCCGATCATCGTCGCGCTCCAGCGAAAGCGGTCCTCGCCGAAAATGACCCAGAGCGCTGCCGGCAC
CTGTCCTACGAGTTGCATGATAAAGAAGACAGTCATAAGTGCGGCGACGATAGTCATGCCCCGCGCCCAC
CGGAAGGAGCTGACTGGGTTGAAGGCTCTCAAGGGCATCGGTCGAGATCCCGGTGCCTAATGAGTGAGCT
AACTTACATTAATTGCGTTGCGCTCACTGCCCGCTTTCCAGTCGGGAAACCTGTCGTGCCAGCTGCATTA
ATGAATCGGCCAACGCGCGGGGAGAGGCGGTTTGCGTATTGGGCGCCAGGGTGGTTTTTCTTTTCACCAG
TGAGACGGGCAACAGCTGATTGCCCTTCACCGCCTGGCCCTGAGAGAGTTGCAGCAAGCGGTCCACGCTG
GTTTGCCCCAGCAGGCGAAAATCCTGTTTGATGGTGGTTAACGGCGGGATATAACATGAGCTGTCTTCGG
TATCGTCGTATCCCACTACCGAGATATCCGCACCAACGCGCAGCCCGGACTCGGTAATGGCGCGCATTGC
GCCCAGCGCCATCTGATCGTTGGCAACCAGCATCGCAGTGGGAACGATGCCCTCATTCAGCATTTGCATG
GTTTGTTGAAAACCGGACATGGCACTCCAGTCGCCTTCCCGTTCCGCTATCGGCTGAATTTGATTGCGAG
TGAGATATTTATGCCAGCCAGCCAGACGCAGACGCGCCGAGACAGAACTTAATGGGCCCGCTAACAGCGC
GATTTGCTGGTGACCCAATGCGACCAGATGCTCCACGCCCAGTCGCGTACCGTCTTCATGGGAGAAAATA
ATACTGTTGATGGGTGTCTGGTCAGAGACATCAAGAAATAACGCCGGAACATTAGTGCAGGCAGCTTCCA
CAGCAATGGCATCCTGGTCATCCAGCGGATAGTTAATGATCAGCCCACTGACGCGTTGCGCGAGAAGATT
GTGCACCGCCGCTTTACAGGCTTCGACGCCGCTTCGTTCTACCATCGACACCACCACGCTGGCACCCAGT
TGATCGGCGCGAGATTTAATCGCCGCGACAATTTGCGACGGCGCGTGCAGGGCCAGACTGGAGGTGGCAA
CGCCAATCAGCAACGACTGTTTGCCCGCCAGTTGTTGTGCCACGCGGTTGGGAATGTAATTCAGCTCCGC
CATCGCCGCTTCCACTTTTTCCCGCGTTTTCGCAGAAACGTGGCTGGCCTGGTTCACCACGCGGGAAACG
GTCTGATAAGAGACACCGGCATACTCTGCGACATCGTATAACGTTACTGGTTTCACATTCACCACCCTGA
ATTGACTCTCTTCCGGGCGCTATCATGCCATACCGCGAAAGGTTTTGCGCCATTCGATGGTGTCCGGGAT
CTCGACGCTCTCCCTTATGCGACTCCTGCATTAGGAAGCAGCCCAGTAGTAGGTTGAGGCCGTTGAGCAC
CGCCGCCGCAAGGAATGGTGCATGCAAGGAGATGGCGCCCAACAGTCCCCCGGCCACGGGGCCTGCCACC
ATACCCACGCCGAAACAAGCGCTCATGAGCCCGAAGTGGCGAGCCCGATCTTCCCCATCGGTGATGTCGG
CGATATAGGCGCCAGCAACCGCACCTGTGGCGCCGGTGATGCCGGCCACGATGCGTCCGGCGTAGAGGAT
CGAGATCTCGATCCCGCGAAATTAATACGACTCACTATAGGGGAATTGTGAGCGGATAACAATTCCCCTC
TAGATTAGAAGGAGATATACCATGGGGAGCGCTATGGCAGAAATCGGTACTGGCTTTCCATTCGACCCCC
ATTATGTGGAAGTCCTGGGCGAGCGCATGCACTACGTCGATGTTGGTCCGCGCGATGGCACCCCTGTGCT
GTTCCTGCACGGTAACCCGACCTCCTCCTACGTGTGGCGCAACATCATCCCGCATGTTGCACCGACCCAT
CGCTGCATTGCTCCAGACCTGATCGGTATGGGCAAATCCGACAAACCAGACCTGGGTTATTTCTTCGACG
ACCACGTCCGCTTCATGGATGCCTTCATCGAAGCCCTGGGTCTGGAAGAGGTCGTCCTGGTCATTCACGA
CTGGGGCTCCGCTCTGGGTTTCCACTGGGCCAAGCGCAATCCAGAGCGCGTCAAAGGTATTGCATTTATG
GAGTTCATCCGCCCTATCCCGACCTGGGACGAATGGCCAGAATTTGCCCGCGAGACCTTCCAGGCCTTCC
GCACCACCGACGTCGGCCGCAAGCTGATCATCGATCAGAACGTTTTTATCGAGGGTACGCTGCCGATGGG
TGTCGTCCGCCCGCTGACTGAAGTCGAGATGGACCATTACCGCGAGCCGTTCCTGAATCCTGTTGACCGC
GAGCCACTGTGGCGCTTCCCAAACGAGCTGCCAATCGCCGGTGAGCCAGCGAACATCGTCGCGCTGGTCG
AAGAATACATGGACTGGCTGCACCAGTCCCCTGTCCCGAAGCTGCTGTTCTGGGGCACCCCAGGCGTTCT
GATCCCACCGGCCGAAGCCGCTCGCCTGGCCAAAAGCCTGCCTAACTGCAAGGCTGTGGACATCGGCCCG
GGTCTGAATCTGCTGCAAGAAGACAACCCGGACCTGATCGGCAGCGAGATCGCGCGCTGGCTGTCGACGC
TCGAGATTTCCGGCGAGCCAACCACTGAGGATCTGTACTTTACCGCGGGTCTGGAAGTTCTGTTCCAGGG
GCCCATGGACTAATGAGGTACCGGATCCGAATTCGAGCTCCGTCGACAAGCTTGATATCGAATTCCTGCA
GCCCAAACTGCAGTTGACAACATAAAAACTTTGTGTTATACTTGTAACGTAAGGAGGTAATGATTCAGTT
TAAGGTTTACACCTATAAAAGAGAGAGCCGTTATCGTCTGTTTGTGGATGTACAGAGTGATATTATTGAC
ACGCCCGGGCGACGGATGGTGATCCCCCTGGCCAGTGCACGTCTGCTGTCAGATAAAGTCTCCCGTGAAC
TTTACCCGGTGGTGCATATCGGGGATGAAAGCTGGCGCATGATGACCACCGATATGGCCAGTGTGCCGGT
CTCCGTTATCGGGGAAGAAGTGGCTGATCTCAGCCACCGCGAAAATGACATCAAAAACGCCATTAACCTG
ATGTTCTGGGGAATATAAGCTTGCGGCCGCACTCGAGCATCATCATCATCACCACCACCACCACCACTGA
GATCCGGCTGCTAACAAAGCCCGAAAGGAAGCTGAGTTGGCTGCTGCCACCGCTGAGCAATAACTAGCAT
AACCCCTTGGGGCCTCTAAACGGGTCTTGAGGGGTTTTTTGCTGAAAGGAGGAACTATATCCGGAT
Features (pLannotate 1.2.2; 20 found; start..end, strand, type, name):
     12..467     +  rep_origin     f1 ori (sequence partly withheld): f1 bacteriophage origin of replication; arrow indicates direction of (+) strand synthesis
    494..551     +  promoter       AmpR promoter (fragment): bla
    560..1375    -  CDS            KanR: aminoglycoside phosphotransferase; aph(3')-Ia; confers resistance to kanamycin in bacteria or G418 (Geneticin®) in eukaryotes
   1497..2085    +  rep_origin     ori: high-copy-number ColE1/pMB1/pBR322/pUC origin of replication
   2271..2413    -  misc_feature   bom: basis of mobility region from pBR322
   2515..2706    -  CDS            rop: Rop protein, which maintains plasmids at low copy number; rop
   2723..3103    +  CDS            YPB1_ECOLX: Protein predicted: Swiss-Prot protein existence level 4. From Escherichia coli.
   3175..3466    -  CDS            TcR (fragment): tetracycline efflux protein; tet; confers resistance to tetracycline
   3481..3502    -  protein_bind   CAP binding site: CAP binding activates transcription in the presence of cAMP. E. coli catabolite activator protein
   3515..4597    -  CDS            lacI: lac repressor; lacI; The lac repressor binds to the lac operator to inhibit transcription in E. coli. This inhibition can be relieved by adding lactose or isopropyl-β-D-thiogalactopyranoside (IPTG).
   4598..4675    -  promoter       lacI promoter: lacI
   4683..4962    -  CDS            TcR (fragment): tetracycline efflux protein; tet; confers resistance to tetracycline
   4984..5002    +  promoter       T7 promoter: promoter for bacteriophage T7 RNA polymerase
   5003..5027    +  protein_bind   lac operator: The lac repressor binds to the lac operator to inhibit transcription in E. coli. This inhibition can be relieved by adding lactose or isopropyl-β-D-thiogalactopyranoside (IPTG). lac repressor encoded by lacI
   5065..5955    +  CDS            HaloTag®: modified bacterial dehalogenase that forms covalent bonds with chloroalkane derivatives
   6054..6085    -  misc_feature   MCS (fragment): pBluescript multiple cloning site
   6147..6449    +  CDS            ccdB: CcdB, a bacterial toxin that poisons DNA gyrase; ccdB; Plasmids containing the ccdB gene cannot be propagated in standard E. coli strains.
   6481..6498    +  CDS            9xHis (fragment): 9xHis affinity tag
   6508..6557    +  CDS            SET1 (fragment): solubility-enhancement tag derived from T7 phage gene 10B
   6565..6612    +  terminator     T7 terminator: transcription terminator for bacteriophage T7 RNA polymerase
