[The description below was written by a language model from this plasmid's Addgene catalogue record and pLannotate feature annotations shown in this document.]
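Description:
pCoofy25 is an empty bacterial expression backbone of 6,637 bp from the pCoofy series. It is derived from a pET-type vector via pCoofy8 and is designed for parallel, ligation-independent cloning of open reading frames into E. coli expression cassettes. It carries a kanamycin resistance gene, a ColE1/pBR322-type origin together with the bom region and the rop gene (consistent with its listing as low copy), and an f1 phage origin. The feature table also picks up short tetracycline-resistance gene fragments, a partial bla promoter and a predicted open reading frame, which appear to be pBR322-derived backbone remnants rather than functional parts.

The expression cassette uses a T7 promoter followed immediately by a lac operator, with lacI encoded on the plasmid, so transcription depends on T7 RNA polymerase and is repressed until induced with IPTG or lactose. Downstream lies a HaloTag coding sequence, a modified dehalogenase that binds chloroalkane ligands covalently, giving an N-terminal fusion useful for capture or labelling. This is followed by a ccdB cassette, then a polyhistidine tag (recorded as His10; annotated as a 9xHis fragment) at the C terminus, and a T7 terminator. A short match to a T7 gene 10-derived solubility tag is also annotated just before the terminator, and its significance is not stated.

The ccdB gene encodes a gyrase poison that kills ordinary E. coli strains, so the unmodified vector must be kept in a CcdB-tolerant host. When an insert replaces ccdB, only recombinant plasmids yield colonies in standard strains, giving essentially background-free cloning. The resulting construct expresses the target protein flanked by Halo and His tags.
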