Addgene plasmid #43997: pCoofy25
Purpose: (Empty Backbone)
Depositing lab: Sabine Suppmann. Depositing organization: Max Planck Institute of Biochemistry. Publication: A new method to customize protein expression vectors for fast, efficient and background free parallel cloning. Scholz J, Besir H, Strasser C, Suppmann S. BMC Biotechnol. 2013 Feb 14;13(1):12. 10.1186/1472-6750-13-12 PubMed 23410102.
Backbone
  Vector backbone: pET, pCoofy8
  Backbone manufacturer: Novagen
  Backbone size (bp): 6637
  Modifications to backbone: Insertion of Llp-ccdB
  Vector type: Bacterial Expression
  Promoter: T7
  Tag / fusion protein: Halo (N terminal on backbone); His10 (C terminal on backbone)
Growth in bacteria
  Bacterial resistance: Kanamycin, 50 μg/mL
  Growth temperature: 37°C
  Growth strain: DB3.1
  Growth instructions: ccdB Survival cells are NOT suitable for the unmodified plasmid containing the ccdB gene. The plasmid is provided in the recommended DB3.1 strain.
  Copy number: Low Copy
Gene/Insert
  Cloning method: Ligation Independent Cloning
  Sequencing primers: 5′ 5' CTGGCTGTCGACGCTCGAG 3'; 3′ 5' GCTAGTTATTGCTCAGCGG 3'
Terms and licenses: Academic/Nonprofit Terms; Industry Terms: Not Available to Industry
Depositor comments: Test each preparation of the plasmid by transforming it into non-resistant cells (ex. DH5a) to ensure negative selection by ccdB kills all the transformed cells as expected.
How to cite: pCoofy25 was a gift from Sabine Suppmann (Addgene plasmid # 43997 ; http://n2t.net/addgene:43997 ; RRID:Addgene_43997)
