>Addgene plasmid #43997 | pCoofy25 | addgene partial sequence | sequence record 62773 | pBRrevBam 5'-GGTGATGTCGGCGATATAGG-3'
GCCGGCCACGATGCGTCCGGCGTAGAGGATCGAGATCTCGATCCCGCGAAATTAATACGACTCACTATAG
GGGAATTGTGAGCGGATAACAATTCCCCTCTAGATTAGAAGGAGATATACCATGGGGAGCGCTATGGCAG
AAATCGGTACTGGCTTTCCATTCGACCCCCATTATGTGGAAGTCCTGGGCGAGCGCATGCACTACGTCGA
TGTTGGTCCGCGCGATGGCACCCCTGTGCTGTTCCTGCACGGTAACCCGACCTCCTCCTACGTGTGGCGC
AACATCATCCCGCATGTTGCACCGACCCATCGCTGCATTGCTCCAGACCTGATCGGTATGGGCAAATCCG
ACAAACCAGACCTGGGTTATTTCTTCGACGACCACGTCCGCTTCATGGATGCCTTCATCGAAGCCCTGGG
TCTGGAAGAGGTCGTCCTGGTCATTCACGACTGGGGCTCCGCTCTGGGTTTCCACTGGGCCAAGCGCAAT
CCAGAGCGCGTCAAAGGTATTGCATTTATGGAGTTCATCCGCCCTATCCCGACCTGGGACGAATGGCCAG
AATTTGCCCGCGAGACCTTCCAGGCCTTCCGCACCACCGACGTCGGCCGCAAGCTGATCATCGATCAGAA
CGTTTTTATCGAGGGTACGCTGCCGATGGGTGTCGTCCGCCCGCTGACTGAAGTCGAGATGGACCATTAC
CGCGAGCCGTTCCTGAATCCTGTTGACCGCGAGCCACTGTGGCGCTTCCCAAACGAGCTGCCAATCGCCG
GTGAGCCAGCGAACATCGTCGCGCTGGTCGAAGAATACATGGACTGGCTGCACCAGTCCCCTGTCCCGAA
GCTGCTGTTCTGGGGCACCCCAGGCGTTCTGATCCCACCGGCCGAAGCCGCTCGCCTGGCCAAAAGCCTG
CCTAACTGCAAGGCTGTGGACATCGGCC
